Addgene plasmid #21662: MO70 Orai1 E190Q
Depositing lab: Anjana Rao. Depositing organization: Boston Children's Hospital. Publication: Biochemical and functional characterization of Orai proteins. Gwack Y, Srikanth S, Feske S, Cruz-Guilloty F, Oh-hora M, Neems DS, Hogan PG, Rao A. J Biol Chem. 2007 Jun 1. 282(22):16232-43. 10.1074/jbc.M609630200 PubMed 17293345.
Backbone
  Vector backbone: MO70
  Backbone size w/o insert (bp): 7480
  Vector type: Mammalian Expression, Retroviral
  Selectable markers: Puromycin
Growth in bacteria
  Bacterial resistance: Ampicillin, 100 μg/mL
  Growth temperature: 37°C
  Growth strain: DH5alpha
  Copy number: Unknown
Gene/Insert
  Gene/Insert name: Orai1
  Species: H. sapiens (human)
  Mutation: E190Q
  GenBank ID: BC015369
  Entrez Gene: ORAI1 (a.k.a. CRACM1, IMD9, ORAT1, TAM2, TMEM142A)
  Tag / fusion protein: Flag (C terminal on backbone)
  Cloning method: Restriction Enzyme; 5′ cloning site XhoI (unknown if destroyed); 3′ cloning site EcoRI (unknown if destroyed)
  Sequencing primers: 5′ n/a; 3′ IRES-R
Terms and licenses: Academic/Nonprofit Terms; Industry Terms: Not Available to Industry
Depositor comments: See author's map for image of empty MO70 vector (MO70 contains IRES-GFP after the multiple cloning site).
How to cite: MO70 Orai1 E190Q was a gift from Anjana Rao (Addgene plasmid # 21662 ; http://n2t.net/addgene:21662 ; RRID:Addgene_21662)
