[The description below was written by a language model from this plasmid's Addgene catalogue record.]
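Description:
MO70 Orai1 E190Q is a retroviral mammalian expression plasmid built on the MO70 backbone (about 7.5 kb without insert). It is propagated in E. coli under ampicillin selection, and the record lists puromycin as the selectable marker for mammalian cells. The copy number is given as unknown, and the record does not describe the bacterial origin of replication, the viral LTRs or packaging elements, or the promoter that drives the insert. No feature table is available to confirm these parts.

The payload is human ORAI1 (also known as CRACM1 or TMEM142A), the pore-forming subunit of the store-operated CRAC calcium channel. It carries a single glutamate-to-glutamine substitution at position 190. The coding sequence was cloned between XhoI and EcoRI sites and is fused at its C terminus to a Flag epitope supplied by the backbone, which allows the protein to be detected or immunoprecipitated with anti-Flag reagents. According to the depositor's note, MO70 contains an IRES-GFP cassette downstream of the multiple cloning site. The Orai1 mutant and GFP should therefore be translated from one bicistronic transcript, so that GFP fluorescence marks transduced or transfected cells.

The associated publication concerns the biochemical and functional characterization of Orai proteins. In that context, the construct is suited to stable or transient expression of the tagged E190Q mutant in mammalian cells, by retroviral transduction or otherwise, so that its expression and channel behaviour can be compared with wild-type Orai1 and other variants. The record does not state the specific functional effect of the E190Q change.
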