>Addgene plasmid #21662 | MO70 Orai1 E190Q | addgene partial sequence | sequence record 27396 | 21662 with IRES-R
AGGGGGGATACCGGATTTACTCGCGACAATTCTCACTTGTCATCGTCGTCCTTGTAGTCAGCGGCCGCAA
TATCGATCTGGTTAACGTAGAATTCGGCATAGTGGCTGCCGGGCGTCAGGGGGTGGTCCCCTCTGTGGTC
CAGCTGGTCCTGTAAGCGGGCAAACTCCGCCAGCTCGTTGAGCTCCTGGAACTGTCGGTCGGTCTTATGG
CTAACCAGTGAGCGGTAGAAGTGGACGGCGAAGACGATAAAGATCAGGCCGAAGGGCACCATGATGGTGG
TCGAGGCGATGGCAGCTGCCTGGCCCGGGGTGATGCCGCTGGTGCTGACGTTGGCTGCTGCGCCACTGGC
GGGGGGCTTGCTGGTGGGCCTTGGCTGGCCTGGCTGCTTCTTGAGGGGCAAGAACTTGACCCAGCAGAGC
AGCACCACCTGAGCTAGGAAGAGCAGCGTGCCAATGACGGTGGAGAAGGCCCAGGCCAGCTCGATGTGGC
GGTGCATGCGCTCATGGGGGGACTCCTTGACCGAGTTGAGATTGTGCACGTTGCTCACCGCCTCGATGTT
GGGCAGGATGCAGGTGCTGATCATGAGCGCAAACAGGTGCACAGCCACCAGCACTGTGGTGCAGGCACTG
AAGGCGATGAGCATGCCCGGTGGGGT
